Addgene plasmid #155186: XLone-Puro Cas13d-eGFP U6 RUNX1 g2
Purpose: PiggybacTransposon-based tunable and temporal expression control of Cas13d- eGFP and RUNX1 gRNA2
Depositing lab: Xiaoping Bao. Depositing organization: Purdue University. Publication: Chemically-defined generation of human hemogenic endothelium and definitive hematopoietic progenitor cells. Chang Y, Syahirah R, Oprescu SN, Wang X, Jung J, Cooper SH, Torregrosa-Allen S, Elzey BD, Hsu AY, Randolph LN, Sun Y, Kuang S, Broxmeyer HE, Deng Q, Lian X, Bao X. Biomaterials. 2022 May 6;285:121569. doi: 10.1016/j.biomaterials.2022.121569. PubMed 35567999.
Backbone
  Vector backbone: Addgene plasmid #155184
  Backbone size w/o insert (bp): 9817
  Total vector size (bp): 9822
  Vector type: Mammalian Expression ; Piggybac transposon
  Selectable markers: Puromycin
Growth in bacteria
  Bacterial resistance: Ampicillin, 100 μg/mL
  Growth temperature: 37°C
  Growth strain: DH5alpha
  Copy number: High Copy
Gene/Insert
  Gene/Insert name: Cas13d RUNX1 gRNA2
  gRNA/shRNA sequence: TAGTTTTCATCATTGCCAGCCAT
  Species: H. sapiens (human), Synthetic
  Insert size (bp): 2898
  Promoter: U6
  Cloning method: Restriction Enzyme; 5′ cloning site BbsI (destroyed during cloning); 3′ cloning site BbsI (destroyed during cloning)
  Sequencing primers: 5′ TTTCTTGGGTAGTTTGCAGTTTT; 3′ M13 RVS
Terms and licenses: Academic/Nonprofit Terms; Industry Terms: Not Available to Industry
How to cite: XLone-Puro Cas13d-eGFP U6 RUNX1 g2 was a gift from Xiaoping Bao (Addgene plasmid # 155186 ; http://n2t.net/addgene:155186 ; RRID:Addgene_155186)
