[The description below was written by a language model from this plasmid's Addgene catalogue record and pLannotate feature annotations shown in this document.]
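Description:
XLone-Puro Cas13d-eGFP U6 RUNX1 g2 is a PiggyBac transposon-based mammalian expression plasmid of about 9.8 kb that combines doxycycline-inducible RfxCas13d-eGFP with a constitutively transcribed guide RNA against human RUNX1. It was made by inserting the guide spacer into the parental XLone-Puro Cas13d-eGFP U6 vector through BbsI sites that were destroyed in the process. In bacteria it is maintained at high copy from a ColE1/pUC-type origin under ampicillin selection. Fragments of lac, rop and bom sequences are carried over from the cloning backbone. The automated annotation does not mark the PiggyBac terminal repeats, although the catalogue entry describes the vector as a PiggyBac transposon. Genomic integration would presumably rely on a transposase supplied separately.

The payload is arranged as an all-in-one Tet-On system. A TRE3GS promoter drives RfxCas13d, the RNA-targeting type VI CRISPR effector, followed by an EGFP coding sequence and an SV40 polyadenylation signal. How the two proteins are joined is not annotated. In the opposite orientation, an EF-1α core promoter constitutively expresses a reverse tetracycline transactivator (annotated as rtTA3-like) followed by puromycin N-acetyltransferase, which supplies both the doxycycline-responsive activator and selection for stably transposed cells. Downstream, a human U6 promoter transcribes the 30-base Cas13d direct repeat followed by the second RUNX1-targeting spacer.

Adding doxycycline therefore switches on Cas13d, with green fluorescence reporting induction, allowing tunable and temporally controlled knockdown of RUNX1 transcripts. The associated work concerns differentiation of human hemogenic endothelium and definitive hematopoietic progenitor cells.
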