Features (pLannotate 1.2.2; 21 found; start..end, strand, type, name):
     34..245     +  promoter       EF-1α core promoter: core promoter for human elongation factor EF-1α
    298..995     +  CDS            rtTA3 (fragment): reverse tetracycline transactivator 3 activates expression from Tet-responsive promoters in the presence of doxycycline
    925..1035    +  CDS            VP48: 3 tandem repeats of the minimal activation domain of herpes simplex virus VP16 (Cheng et al., 2013)
   1114..1713    +  CDS            PuroR: puromycin N-acetyltransferase; pac from Streptomyces alboniger; confers resistance to puromycin
   1734..1815    +  polyA_signal   SV40 poly(A) signal: SV40 polyadenylation signal
   1816..2056    +  promoter       U6 promoter: RNA polymerase III promoter for human U6 snRNA
   2066..2095    +  misc_RNA       RfxCas13d DR30: 5' processed 30-base direct repeat for an RfxCas13d gRNA (Konermann et al., 2018)
   2413..2429    -  protein_bind   lac operator: The lac repressor binds to the lac operator to inhibit transcription in E. coli. This inhibition can be relieved by adding lactose or isopropyl-β-D-thiogalactopyranoside (IPTG). lac repressor encoded by lacI
   2437..2467    -  promoter       lac promoter: promoter for the E. coli lac operon
   2482..2503    -  protein_bind   CAP binding site: CAP binding activates transcription in the presence of cAMP. E. coli catabolite activator protein
   2516..2608    -  CDS            lacI (fragment): lac repressor; lacI; The lac repressor binds to the lac operator to inhibit transcription in E. coli. This inhibition can be relieved by adding lactose or isopropyl-β-D-thiogalactopyranoside (IPTG).
   2791..3379    -  rep_origin     ori: high-copy-number ColE1/pMB1/pBR322/pUC origin of replication
   3550..4410    -  CDS            AmpR: β-lactamase; bla; confers resistance to ampicillin, carbenicillin, and related antibiotics
   4411..4515    -  promoter       AmpR promoter: bla
   4610..4645    +  CDS            rop (fragment): Rop protein, which maintains plasmids at low copy number; rop
   4747..4846    +  misc_feature   bom (fragment): basis of mobility region from pBR322
   4852..5009    -  CDS            lacZα (fragment): LacZα fragment of β-galactosidase; lacZ fragment
   5326..5460    +  polyA_signal   SV40 poly(A) signal: SV40 polyadenylation signal
   5700..6416    -  CDS            EGFP: EGFP is a basic (constitutively fluorescent) green fluorescent protein published in 1996, derived from Aequorea victoria. It is reported to be a rapidly-maturing weak dimer with moderate acid sensitivity.
   6537..9434    -  CDS            RfxCas13d: RNA-targeting Type VI CRISPR protein from Ruminococcus flavefaciens strain XPD3002 (Konermann et al., 2018)
   9447..9814    -  promoter       TRE3GS promoter: 3rd-generation Tet-responsive promoter that can be activated by binding of Tet-On® 3G, modified to eliminate binding sites for endogenous mammalian transcription factors
>Addgene plasmid #155186 | XLone-Puro Cas13d-eGFP U6 RUNX1 g2 | addgene full sequence | sequence record 307967 | Addgene NGS Result
AATTCCACTCGAGTGGCTCCGGTGCCCGTCAGTGGGCAGAGCGCACATCGCCCACAGTCCCCGAGAAGTT
GGGGGGAGGGGTCGGCAATTGAACCGGTGCCTAGAGAAGGTGGCGCGGGGTAAACTGGGAAAGTGATGTC
GTGTACTGGCTCCGCCTTTTTCCCGAGGGTGGGGGAGAACCGTATATAAGTGCAGTAGTCGCCGTGAACG
TTCTTTTTCGCAACGGGTTTGCCGCCAGAACACAGGTGTCGTGACGCGGGATCCGCCACCATGGATTACA
AAGACGATGACGATAAGATGTCTAGACTGGACAAGAGCAAAGTCATAAACTCTGCTCTGGAATTACTCAA
TGGAGTCGGTATCGAAGGCCTGACGACAAGGAAACTCGCTCAAAAGCTGGGAGTTGAGCAGCCTACCCTG
TACTGGCACGTGAAGAACAAGCGGGCCCTGCTCGATGCCCTGCCAATCGAGATGCTGGACAGGCATCATA
CCCACTCCTGCCCCCTGGAAGGCGAGTCATGGCAAGACTTTCTGCGGAACAACGCCAAGTCATACCGCTG
TGCTCTCCTCTCACATCGCGACGGGGCTAAAGTGCATCTCGGCACCCGCCCAACAGAGAAACAGTACGAA
ACCCTGGAAAATCAGCTCGCGTTCCTGTGTCAGCAAGGCTTCTCCCTGGAGAACGCACTGTACGCTCTGT
CCGCCGTGGGCCACTTTACACTGGGCTGCGTATTGGAGGAACAGGAGCATCAAGTAGCAAAAGAGGAAAG
AGAGACACCTACCACCGATTCTATGCCCCCACTTCTGAAACAAGCAATTGAGCTGTTCGACCGGCAGGGA
GCCGAACCTGCCTTCCTTTTCGGCCTGGAACTAATCATATGTGGCCTGGAGAAACAGCTAAAGTGCGAAA
GCGGCGGGCCGACCGACGCCCTTGACGATTTTGACTTAGACATGCTCCCAGCCGATGCCCTTGACGACTT
TGACCTTGATATGCTGCCTGCTGACGCTCTTGACGATTTTGACCTTGACATGCTCCCCGGGGGCAGCGGA
GAGGGCAGAGGTTCTCTTCTAACATGCGGTGACGTGGAGGAGAATCCCGGCCCTAGGCTCGAGATGACCG
AGTACAAGCCCACGGTGCGCCTCGCCACCCGCGACGACGTCCCCAGGGCCGTACGCACCCTCGCCGCCGC
GTTCGCCGACTACCCCGCCACGCGCCACACCGTCGATCCGGACCGCCACATCGAGCGGGTCACCGAGCTG
CAAGAACTCTTCCTCACGCGCGTCGGGCTCGACATCGGCAAGGTGTGGGTCGCGGACGACGGCGCCGCGG
TGGCGGTCTGGACCACGCCGGAGAGCGTCGAAGCGGGGGCGGTGTTCGCCGAGATCGGCCCGCGCATGGC
CGAGTTGAGCGGTTCCCGGCTGGCCGCGCAGCAACAGATGGAAGGCCTCCTGGCGCCGCACCGGCCCAAG
GAGCCCGCGTGGTTCCTGGCCACCGTCGGCGTCTCGCCCGACCACCAGGGCAAGGGTCTGGGCAGCGCCG
TCGTGCTCCCCGGAGTGGAGGCGGCCGAGCGCGCCGGGGTGCCCGCCTTCCTGGAGACCTCCGCGCCCCG
CAACCTCCCCTTCTACGAGCGGCTCGGCTTCACCGTCACCGCCGACGTCGAGGTGCCCGAAGGACCGCGC
ACCTGGTGCATGACCCGCAAGCCCGGTGCCTGATCTAGAGGGCCCGTTTAGTTAACTTGTTTATTGCAGC
TTATAATGGTTACAAATAAAGCAATAGCATCACAAATTTCACAAATAAAGCATTTTTTTCACTGCGAGGG
CCTATTTCCCATGATTCCTTCATATTTGCATATACGATACAAGGCTGTTAGAGAGATAATTGGAATTAAT
TTGACTGTAAACACAAAGATATTAGTACAAAATACGTGACGTAGAAAGTAATAATTTCTTGGGTAGTTTG
CAGTTTTAAAATTATGTTTTAAAATGGACTATCATATGCTTACCGTAACTTGAAAGTATTTCGATTTCTT
GGCTTTATATATCTTGTGGAAAGGACGAAACACCGAACCCCTACCAACTGGTCGGGGTTTGAAACTAGTT
TTCATCATTGCCAGCCATTTTTTTTTAAAAGTTTTGTTACTTTATAGAAGAAATTTTGAGTTTTTGTTTT
TTTTTAATAAATAAATAAACATAAATAAATTGTTTGTTGAATTTATTATTAGTATGTAAGTGTAAATATA
ATAAAACTTAATATCTATTCAAATTAATAAATAAACCTCGATATACAGACCGATAAAACACATGCGTCAA
TTTTACGCATGATTATCTTTAACGTACGTCACAATATGATTATCTTTCTAGGGTTAAGTCGACCTTGGCG
TAATCATGGTCATAGCTGTTTCCTGTGTGAAATTGTTATCCGCTCACAATTCCACACAACATACGAGCCG
GAAGCATAAAGTGTAAAGCCTGGGGTGCCTAATGAGTGAGCTAACTCACATTAATTGCGTTGCGCTCACT
GCCCGCTTTCCAGTCGGGAAACCTGTCGTGCCAGCTGCATTAATGAATCGGCCAACGCGCGGGGAGAGGC
GGTTTGCGTATTGGGCGCTCTTCCGCTTCCTCGCTCACTGACTCGCTGCGCTCGGTCGTTCGGCTGCGGC
GAGCGGTATCAGCTCACTCAAAGGCGGTAATACGGTTATCCACAGAATCAGGGGATAACGCAGGAAAGAA
CATGTGAGCAAAAGGCCAGCAAAAGGCCAGGAACCGTAAAAAGGCCGCGTTGCTGGCGTTTTTCCATAGG
CTCCGCCCCCCTGACGAGCATCACAAAAATCGACGCTCAAGTCAGAGGTGGCGAAACCCGACAGGACTAT
AAAGATACCAGGCGTTTCCCCCTGGAAGCTCCCTCGTGCGCTCTCCTGTTCCGACCCTGCCGCTTACCGG
ATACCTGTCCGCCTTTCTCCCTTCGGGAAGCGTGGCGCTTTCTCATAGCTCACGCTGTAGGTATCTCAGT
TCGGTGTAGGTCGTTCGCTCCAAGCTGGGCTGTGTGCACGAACCCCCCGTTCAGCCCGACCGCTGCGCCT
TATCCGGTAACTATCGTCTTGAGTCCAACCCGGTAAGACACGACTTATCGCCACTGGCAGCAGCCACTGG
TAACAGGATTAGCAGAGCGAGGTATGTAGGCGGTGCTACAGAGTTCTTGAAGTGGTGGCCTAACTACGGC
TACACTAGAAGAACAGTATTTGGTATCTGCGCTCTGCTGAAGCCAGTTACCTTCGGAAAAAGAGTTGGTA
GCTCTTGATCCGGCAAACAAACCACCGCTGGTAGCGGTGGTTTTTTTGTTTGCAAGCAGCAGATTACGCG
CAGAAAAAAAGGATCTCAAGAAGATCCTTTGATCTTTTCTACGGGGTCTGACGCTCAGTGGAACGAAAAC
TCACGTTAAGGGATTTTGGTCATGAGATTATCAAAAAGGATCTTCACCTAGATCCTTTTAAATTAAAAAT
GAAGTTTTAAATCAATCTAAAGTATATATGAGTAAACTTGGTCTGACAGTTACCAATGCTTAATCAGTGA
GGCACCTATCTCAGCGATCTGTCTATTTCGTTCATCCATAGTTGCCTGACTCCCCGTCGTGTAGATAACT
ACGATACGGGAGGGCTTACCATCTGGCCCCAGTGCTGCAATGATACCGCGAGACCCACGCTCACCGGCTC
CAGATTTATCAGCAATAAACCAGCCAGCCGGAAGGGCCGAGCGCAGAAGTGGTCCTGCAACTTTATCCGC
CTCCATCCAGTCTATTAATTGTTGCCGGGAAGCTAGAGTAAGTAGTTCGCCAGTTAATAGTTTGCGCAAC
GTTGTTGCCATTGCTACAGGCATCGTGGTGTCACGCTCGTCGTTTGGTATGGCTTCATTCAGCTCCGGTT
CCCAACGATCAAGGCGAGTTACATGATCCCCCATGTTGTGCAAAAAAGCGGTTAGCTCCTTCGGTCCTCC
GATCGTTGTCAGAAGTAAGTTGGCCGCAGTGTTATCACTCATGGTTATGGCAGCACTGCATAATTCTCTT
ACTGTCATGCCATCCGTAAGATGCTTTTCTGTGACTGGTGAGTACTCAACCAAGTCATTCTGAGAATAGT
GTATGCGGCGACCGAGTTGCTCTTGCCCGGCGTCAATACGGGATAATACCGCGCCACATAGCAGAACTTT
AAAAGTGCTCATCATTGGAAAACGTTCTTCGGGGCGAAAACTCTCAAGGATCTTACCGCTGTTGAGATCC
AGTTCGATGTAACCCACTCGTGCACCCAACTGATCTTCAGCATCTTTTACTTTCACCAGCGTTTCTGGGT
GAGCAAAAACAGGAAGGCAAAATGCCGCAAAAAAGGGAATAAGGGCGACACGGAAATGTTGAATACTCAT
ACTCTTCCTTTTTCAATATTATTGAAGCATTTATCAGGGTTATTGTCTCATGAGCGGATACATATTTGAA
TGTATTTAGAAAAATAAACAAATAGGGGTTCCGCGCACATTTCCCCGAAAAGTGCCACCTGACGTCTAAG
AAACCATTATTATCATGACATTAACCTATAAAAATAGGCGTATCACGAGGCCCTTTCGTCTCGCGCGTTT
CGGTGATGACGGTGAAAACCTCTGACACATGCAGCTCCCGGAGACGGTCACAGCTTGTCTGTAAGCGGAT
GCCGGGAGCAGACAAGCCCGTCAGGGCGCGTCAGCGGGTGTTGGCGGGTGTCGGGGCTGGCTTAACTATG
CGGCATCAGAGCAGATTGTACTGAGAGTGCACCATATGCGGTGTGAAATACCGCACAGATGCGTAAGGAG
AAAATACCGCATCAGGCGCCATTCGCCATTCAGGCTGCGCAACTGTTGGGAAGGGCGATCGGTGCGGGCC
TCTTCGCTATTACGCCAGCTGGCGAAAGGGGGATGTGCTGCAAGGCGATTAAGTTGGGTAACGCCAGGGT
TTTCCCAGTCACGACGTTGTAAAACGACGGCCAGTGAATTCTTAACCCTAGAAAGATAGTCTGCGTAAAA
TTGACGCATGCATTCTTGAAATATTGCTCTCTCTTTCTAAATAGCGCGAATCCGTCGCTGTGCATTTAGG
ACATCTCAGTCGCCGCTTGGAGCTCCCGTGAGGCGTGCTTGTCAATGCGGTAAGTGTCACTGATTTTGAA
CTATAACGACCGCGTGAGTCAAAATGACGCATGATTATCTTTTACGTGACTTTTAAGATTTAACTCATAC
GATAATTATATTGTTATTTCATGTTCTACTTACGTGATAACTTATTATATATATATTTTCTTGTTATAGA
TATCAAACTTGTTTATTGCAGCTTATAATGGTTACAAATAAGGCAATAGCATCACAAATTTCACAAATAA
GGCATTTTTTTCACTGCATTCTAGTTTTGGTTTGTCCAAACTCATCAATGTATCTTATCATGTCTGGATC
TCAAATCCCTCGGAAGCTGCGCCTGTCTTAGGTTGGAGTGATACATTTTTATCACTTTTACCCGTCTTTG
GATTAGGCAGTAGCTCTGACGGCCCTCCTGTCTTAGGTTAGTGAAAAATGTCACTCTCTTACCCGTCATT
GGCTGTCCAGCTTAGCTCGCAGGGGAGGTGGTCTACTAGTGGGTTATTGAATATGATCGGAATTCTTACT
TGTACTTATACCTTACGCTTCTTCTTTGGCTTGTACAGCTCGTCCATGCCGAGAGTGATCCCGGCGGCGG
TCACGAACTCCAGCAGGACCATGTGATCGCGCTTCTCGTTGGGGTCTTTGCTCAGGGCGGACTGGGTGCT
CAGGTAGTGGTTGTCGGGCAGCAGCACGGGGCCGTCGCCGATGGGGGTGTTCTGCTGGTAGTGGTCGGCG
AGCTGCACGCTGCCGTCCTCGATGTTGTGGCGGATCTTGAAGTTCACCTTGATGCCGTTCTTCTGCTTGT
CGGCCATGATATAGACGTTGTGGCTGTTGTAGTTGTACTCCAGCTTGTGCCCCAGGATGTTGCCGTCCTC
CTTGAAGTCGATGCCCTTCAGCTCGATGCGGTTCACCAGGGTGTCGCCCTCGAACTTCACCTCGGCGCGG
GTCTTGTAGTTGCCGTCGTCCTTGAAGAAGATGGTGCGCTCCTGGACGTAGCCTTCGGGCATGGCGGACT
TGAAGAAGTCGTGCTGCTTCATGTGGTCGGGGTAGCGGCTGAAGCACTGCACGCCGTAGGTCAGGGTGGT
CACGAGGGTGGGCCAGGGCACGGGCAGCTTGCCGGTGGTGCAGATGAACTTCAGGGTCAGCTTGCCGTAG
GTGGCATCGCCCTCGCCCTCGCCGGACACGCTGAACTTGTGGCCGTTTACGTCGCCGTCCAGCTCGACCA
GGATGGGCACCACCCCGGTGAACAGCTCCTCGCCCTTGCTCACCATTGGCCCGGGATTCTCTTCGACATC
CCCTGCTTGTTTCAACAGGGAGAAGTTAGTGGCGCCGCTGCCGCTAGCTTTCTTCTTCTTAGCCTGTCCA
GCCTTCTTTGTGGCGGCAGGTCGCTTATTGCCGGACACCTTCTTTTTCTCCTTGTCGAACTTGGCGGCCT
CGTTCCTATCGAACAGGGCCTCGATGCTCAGGTTCTTAAACCTGGGGATACAGTAGCCGAAAGGCACACA
CAGCAGTTTCAGGAGCCTATCGTTGTACTTCTTCTCGTCATTCACAGCGTCGAAGTACTCGGACACCTTT
CCGCTGCTTTTCTCGTACCTCTCATTCATGATAATTCTCTGCATGATGTAATGGTACAGTTGGAAGTAGG
AATTGACCTCGGCAATGTCGTTGATATAGGCGTGGACATACCTGGCCACTTCCAGGTGGACGGCCTTGTT
TCTGAACAGGGTACATGTCTTGTTGTCAATTCTCAGGAGGTCCTCCCTGATGATCACATTCCACTTGGTG
TTCCTCAGGTAGGCGTTCAGGGCGGTTTTGGCCTTCTCCCTGTTAATCTGCCTGGTGAACTCCTCGGCTT
TCTTCTCGTCGCTGTATTTGATGTAATTGGCATACAGCTTGGGGTTGGCGCTCTCGAGGCTGTCAATGCT
CTCCTTGGCTCTTTCAGCCATCTCCTTTTCCACGTCCTTTCTCTTATCGGGGGCAGTTTCATCAATGCCA
GCGCAGAGCTTGGTGACGGAGCTGAATCCCTTCTCTTCCAGTTTCTTGAGATTGATGTCGTAGCCTTTCT
CCTTGTACAGTTGAGCATCACGCTCGACGCAATGGAATCCGATGACGTACCTGGCGTTGATATTGACAAT
ATTCTTGAGGATGTGGTAGATCACGGTGAGGTACAGGCTGATGATCTTTTTAAACTTCTCCCTCTCGGCG
TTTTCCCTGCCGGTGTCCTCAATGACGCTCCTTTTCTTGTCGAATTGGTCGTAGTTCATTCCGGTGATGA
TCTTTGTGAGAGCGTCCACCTTTTCGCTCACGCTCTTGCCCTTATCCTTTCCGATACAAGTTTCGTAGTA
CCTGTCGATCTGGTTCTTGCCGTTCTGGCCCTGTTTTTTCTGGATGTCAGCGATCCTGCCGAGCACGAAC
TTCACCACGGCCTCGTTTTTGGCGATCTCATGGAGGTGGGCAGGATCACCGTATCTGATCAGGTAGTGGA
ACCTTTTATTGCTGATCACGTTATTAATAATGAAATTTCTCATGCCGTGCTTGCCTTTCTTGAGCTTGTT
TCCGTTCTCGTCCAGGGAAAAGGTGTCGGCGAGGGCCTTGAGCTCATCATAGGACAGGTTGGTTCCTAAA
ATACGGATGGCGTCGATATACATGGCCCTCCTGGCATCGGCAATAGGTTCTCCCATTCTAGCGAAGGACT
TGATCAGCCTCAGCTCATCGGCGATCTTGGCGGAGTCTTTGAAAAAGGCGTATTCCTCCACGAACTTAGC
GTTGACTCCGATGAGAGGCATCACCTTCAGGAAGCTCTGGATGTTATCGAATTTATTAATCAGGGTGGTC
AGGAGGTCGTTGATCTCCTTGCCATCCAGGAACATGGTCAGGGCATACATGAGTTTGCTGAAGGCGGAAA
CATCACGGCCAGCGGGCAGGATTCTGGGCAGTCTAGGGGCGTCCTTCTTCTTATACTCTCTTGTCTTGTT
TCCCCTAAATTCCTTGATGTTGTGCATGATATTTTCGAGCTTTCTCCAAATTCTATTAGCTTCATCGTAG
TAGAGGGCATCCTTCTGGTCGTCGTTGAAGGAGCCCCTCAGGTTAATCACAAAGATATCCTTCTCGCTCA
GGGACTTCTCATTATCGGGGAGGGACTTATTGGCGGCAGCCACCTTGGCATCCTCTTCGATGTAATACCT
ATAAATCACAAAGTCCATCATGGTGTAGACCTTGGTCCTGATGGAGTCGAACACCTTATGATTTTTCCTG
ATCTCGGACATATCCTTCCTGTCCAGCATCACTTCCCTGAGCTTGGTGATATTGAATCCGAGGTTTTTCT
GCTCTTTCATAATGCTGAATCTGAAATATTGTTCGGCGAATTCGGCAGGGTTGATTCCCAGAGTTTCGGC
AATATAGTTCACGTTGGCGGCGGAGTTCTTGGAGAAGGAGTTGGTCAGCTCATTGGTGATCCTGTCGTAG
AGGTAGTTGAGGGTGGAGATGTATTCGTTGTCGAGGTTCTTATCGAGGTTGTAGAGCCAGGTCCTGGAGA
TCCTGGACTCTTCTTCGTTGTTATGGACCACCCAGTGCCTCAGTCCGCTCAGGAGGGCCAGAATGTCATA
GCATTCGTTGCCGTAATTGATGATGTAATTTCTGCCCTCCTTGCTGAAAAAGGCCTGGCCGAAATAGCCG
AGTCTGGGGTTATCGAGGAAGTTGTCGAACTCGTCATACTGGGCCTTGATGGCGTTGATGAGCTTATCGT
TATTGTTGAAAGCGGCCCTATGGTGCTCGGGGTCTTTGAATTCGTCGTAGGTATACACTGTGGAGAACTT
GCCGAATCCAATAATGTCCTTATCCAGGCCGGAGATATTGTTGACGGCGTAGGCGGCGTTGGTAATGTAT
TCGGCGAGGATTTTTTCAATGTCCAGGATGTTATGGATCACCTGGATACAAATATTGTCATTGCCATCAG
CGCTCTCGCCGAAGTACCTCTTTTCCAGAGTTTCCTTCAGGCCGAGCATATCCTGCTGGACGGGTCCTGT
ATACAGAGGGTTGTTAGCCACCACGGCGTAGCCCTTAGGATGGCTGAATTTGGCGTTGCCGATCTTATAG
CCGGCGTTTTTATCGGCCATTTCAGCGCTGAAGGCCTCGCCCTCATTCACGCTCCTGATGCTGTCGCCCT
CCACGATCTTTTCCAGCCTGGCGTCGCTGCCTTCGGCGAAGGTTGTCATGTACACTTTGGAGCCGGACAC
GAGTGTGGACTTCACGCCCATGCCCTTGGCGAAGGACTTTTTTTTTTCGATCATGGTGGCGGTACCTTTA
CGAGGGTAGGAAGTGGTACGGAAAGTTGGTATAAGACAAAAGTGTTGTGGAATTGAAGTTTACTCAAAAA
ATCAGCACTCTTTTATAGGCGCCCTGGTTTACATAAGCAAAGCTTATACGTTCTCTATCACTGATAGGGA
GTAAACTGGATATACGTTCTCTATCACTGATAGGGAGTAAACTGTAGATACGTTCTCTATCACTGATAGG
GAGTAAACTGGTCATACGTTCTCTATCACTGATAGGGAGTAAACTCCTTATACGTTCTCTATCACTGATA
GGGAGTAAAGTCTGCATACGTTCTCTATCACTGATAGGGAGTAAACTCTTCATACGTTCTCTATCACTGA
TAGGGAGTAAACTCGAGGTGAT
